>Addgene plasmid #41191 | TAL3017 | depositor partial sequence | sequence record 54830 | TAL3017 sequence 2430 bps
TCTAGAGCTAGCACCATGGACTACAAAGACCATGACGGTGATTATAAAGATCATGACATCGATTACAAGG
ATGACGATGACAAGATGGCCCCCAAGAAGAAGAGGAAGGTGGGCATTCACCGCGGGGTACCTATGGTGGA
CTTGAGGACACTCGGTTATTCGCAACAGCAACAGGAGAAAATCAAGCCTAAGGTCAGGAGCACCGTCGCG
CAACACCACGAGGCGCTTGTGGGGCATGGCTTCACTCATGCGCATATTGTCGCGCTTTCACAGCACCCTG
CGGCGCTTGGGACGGTGGCTGTCAAATACCAAGATATGATTGCGGCCCTGCCCGAAGCCACGCACGAGGC
AATTGTAGGGGTCGGTAAACAGTGGTCGGGAGCGCGAGCACTTGAGGCGCTGCTGACTGTGGCGGGTGAG
CTTAGGGGGCCTCCGCTCCAGCTCGACACCGGGCAGCTGCTGAAGATCGCGAAGAGAGGGGGAGTAACAG
CGGTAGAGGCAGTGCACGCCTGGCGCAATGCGCTCACCGGGGCCCCCTTGAACCTGACCCCAGACCAGGT
AGTCGCAATCGCGTCACATGACGGGGGAAAGCAAGCCCTGGAAACCGTGCAAAGGTTGTTGCCGGTCCTT
TGTCAAGACCACGGCCTTACACCGGAGCAAGTCGTGGCCATTGCAAGCAACATCGGTGGCAAACAGGCTC
TTGAGACGGTTCAGAGACTTCTCCCAGTTCTCTGTCAAGCCCACGGGCTGACTCCCGATCAAGTTGTAGC
GATTGCGTCGAACATTGGAGGGAAACAAGCATTGGAGACTGTCCAACGGCTCCTTCCCGTGTTGTGTCAA
GCCCACGGTTTGACGCCTGCACAAGTGGTCGCCATCGCCTCCAATATTGGCGGTAAGCAGGCGCTGGAAA
CAGTACAGCGCCTGCTGCCTGTACTGTGCCAGGATCATGGACTGACCCCAGACCAGGTAGTCGCAATCGC
GAACAATAATGGGGGAAAGCAAGCCCTGGAAACCGTGCAAAGGTTGTTGCCGGTCCTTTGTCAAGACCAC
GGCCTTACACCGGAGCAAGTCGTGGCCATTGCAAATAATAACGGTGGCAAACAGGCTCTTGAGACGGTTC
AGAGACTTCTCCCAGTTCTCTGTCAAGCCCACGGGCTGACTCCCGATCAAGTTGTAGCGATTGCGTCCAA
CGGTGGAGGGAAACAAGCATTGGAGACTGTCCAACGGCTCCTTCCCGTGTTGTGTCAAGCCCACGGTTTG
ACGCCTGCACAAGTGGTCGCCATCGCCAACAACAACGGCGGTAAGCAGGCGCTGGAAACAGTACAGCGCC
TGCTGCCTGTACTGTGCCAGGATCATGGACTGACCCCAGACCAGGTAGTCGCAATCGCGTCAAACGGAGG
GGGAAAGCAAGCCCTGGAAACCGTGCAAAGGTTGTTGCCGGTCCTTTGTCAAGACCACGGCCTTACACCG
GAGCAAGTCGTGGCCATTGCAAATAATAACGGTGGCAAACAGGCTCTTGAGACGGTTCAGAGACTTCTCC
CAGTTCTCTGTCAAGCCCACGGGCTGACTCCCGATCAAGTTGTAGCGATTGCGTCGCATGACGGAGGGAA
ACAAGCATTGGAGACTGTCCAACGGCTCCTTCCCGTGTTGTGTCAAGCCCACGGTTTGACGCCTGCACAA
GTGGTCGCCATCGCCAGCCATGATGGCGGTAAGCAGGCGCTGGAAACAGTACAGCGCCTGCTGCCTGTAC
TGTGCCAGGATCATGGACTGACCCCAGACCAGGTAGTCGCAATCGCGTCAAACGGAGGGGGAAAGCAAGC
CCTGGAAACCGTGCAAAGGTTGTTGCCGGTCCTTTGTCAAGACCACGGCCTTACACCGGAGCAAGTCGTG
GCCATTGCAAGCAATGGGGGTGGCAAACAGGCTCTTGAGACGGTTCAGAGACTTCTCCCAGTTCTCTGTC
AAGCCCACGGGCTGACTCCCGATCAAGTTGTAGCGATTGCGTCGCATGACGGAGGGAAACAAGCATTGGA
GACTGTCCAACGGCTCCTTCCCGTGTTGTGTCAAGCCCACGGTTTGACGCCTGCACAAGTGGTCGCCATC
GCCTCCAATATTGGCGGTAAGCAGGCGCTGGAAACAGTACAGCGCCTGCTGCCTGTACTGTGCCAGGATC
ATGGACTGACACCCGAACAGGTGGTCGCCATTGCTTCTAACATCGGAGGACGGCCAGCCTTGGAGTCCAT
CGTAGCCCAATTGTCCAGGCCCGATCCCGCGTTGGCTGCGTTAACGAATGACCATCTGGTGGCGTTGGCA
TGTCTTGGTGGACGACCCGCGCTCGATGCAGTCAAAAAGGGTCTGCCTCATGCTCCCGCATTGATCAAAA
GAACCAACCGGCGGATTCCCGAGAGAACTTCCCATCGAGTCGCGGGATCC
