>Addgene plasmid #41191 | TAL3017 | addgene partial sequence | sequence record 56068 | JDS-TALEN-F 5'-TAGGGGTCGGTAAACAGTGG-3'
GCTGCTGACTGTGGCGGGTGAGCTTAGGGGGCCTCCGCTCCAGCTCGACACCGGGCAGCTGCTGAAGATC
GCGAAGAGAGGGGGAGTAACAGCGGTAGAGGCAGTGCACGCCTGGCGCAATGCGCTCACCGGGGCCCCCT
TGAACCTGACCCCAGACCAGGTAGTCGCAATCGCGTCACATGACGGGGGAAAGCAAGCCCTGGAAACCGT
GCAAAGGTTGTTGCCGGTCCTTTGTCAAGACCACGGCCTTACACCGGAGCAAGTCGTGGCCATTGCAAGC
AACATCGGTGGCAAACAGGCTCTTGAGACGGTTCAGAGACTTCTCCCAGTTCTCTGTCAAGCCCACGGGC
TGACTCCCGATCAAGTTGTAGCGATTGCGTCGAACATTGGAGGGAAACAAGCATTGGAGACTGTCCAACG
GCTCCTTCCCGTGTTGTGTCAAGCCCACGGTTTGACGCCTGCACAAGTGGTCGCCATCGCCTCCAATATT
GGCGGTAAGCAGGCGCTGGAAACAGTACAGCGCCTGCTGCCTGTACTGTGCCAGGATCATGGACTGACCC
CAGACCAGGTAGTCGCAATCGCGAACAATAATGGGGGAAAGCAAGCCCTGGAAACCGTGCAAAGGTTGTT
GCCGGTCCTTTGTCAAGACCACGGCCTTACACCGGAGCAAGTCGTGGCCATTGCAAATAATAACGGTGGC
AAACAGGCTCTTGAGACGGTTCAGAGACTTCTCCCAGTTCTCTGTCAAGCCCACGGGCTGACTCCCGATC
AAGTTGTAGCGATTGCGTCCAACGGTGGAGGGAAACAAGCATTGGAGACTGTCCAACGGCTCCTTCCCGT
GTTGTGTCAAGCCCACGGTTTGACGCCTGCACAAGTGGTCGCCATCGCCAACAACAACGGCGGTAAGCAG
GCGCTGGAAACAGTACAGCGCCTGCTGCCTGTACTGTGCC
