[The description below was written by a language model from this plasmid's Addgene catalogue record.]
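Description:
TAL3017 is a TALEN expression plasmid encoding the right-hand monomer of a nuclease pair designed against the zebrafish adam15 gene (annotated in the record as LOC795199). It is built on the JDS70 backbone, a roughly 6.4 kb vector classed as mammalian expression with a T7 promoter, and is maintained in E. coli as a high-copy plasmid under ampicillin selection. The record does not include a feature table, so the origin of replication and other backbone details are not explicitly stated. The listed sequencing primer sites imply that the coding region lies between a CMV promoter and a BGH polyadenylation region.

The insert is an approximately 1.6 kb array of engineered TAL effector repeats, each repeat specifying one base of the intended half-site in adam15. The cloning sites used to place it in the backbone were destroyed in the process. The backbone supplies the flanking parts of the fusion protein: an N-terminal 3X FLAG tag for detection and a C-terminal wild-type FokI cleavage domain. Because FokI must dimerise to cut, this construct is meant to be used with a matching left-hand TALEN that binds the opposite strand nearby. The two monomers then create a double-strand break in the spacer between their sites, and error-prone repair of that break yields indel mutations.

The CMV promoter drives expression in transfected cells. The T7 designation indicates the plasmid can also serve as a template for in vitro transcription, yielding mRNA of the kind typically injected into zebrafish embryos. This fits the associated work on targeted gene disruption in somatic zebrafish cells. The name suggests it belongs to a community set of zebrafish-targeting TALENs.
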