Addgene plasmid #41191: TAL3017
Depositing lab: Keith Joung. Depositing organization: Massachusetts General Hospital. Publication: Targeted gene disruption in somatic zebrafish cells using engineered TALENs. Sander JD, Cade L, Khayter C, Reyon D, Peterson RT, Joung JK, Yeh JR. Nat Biotechnol. 2011 Aug 5;29(8):697-8. doi: 10.1038/nbt.1934. PubMed 21822241.
Backbone
  Vector backbone: JDS70
  Backbone manufacturer: Addgene plasmid #32285
  Backbone size w/o insert (bp): 6447
  Vector type: Mammalian Expression ; T7
Growth in bacteria
  Bacterial resistance: Ampicillin, 100 μg/mL
  Growth temperature: 37°C
  Growth strain: XL1 Blue
  Copy number: High Copy
Gene/Insert
  Gene/Insert name: ZebrafishCommunity-adam15-Right (alt name: adam15)
  Species: D. rerio (zebrafish)
  Insert size (bp): 1640
  Entrez Gene: LOC795199
  Promoter: CMV
  Tag / fusion protein: 3X Flag (N terminal on backbone); WT FOKI (C terminal on backbone)
  Cloning method: Restriction Enzyme; 5′ cloning site N/A (destroyed during cloning); 3′ cloning site N/A (destroyed during cloning)
  Sequencing primers: 5′ CMV-F; 3′ BGH-rev
Terms and licenses: Academic/Nonprofit Terms; Industry Terms: Not Available to Industry
Depositor comments: Target binding site: TCAAAGGTGTGCCTTCAA It is strongly recommended that users perform a diagnostic digest to verify this plasmid prior to use. For example, a double digest of the plasmid with BamHI and KpnI should result in two bands at 2.3kb and 5.8kb.
How to cite: TAL3017 was a gift from Keith Joung (Addgene plasmid # 41191 ; http://n2t.net/addgene:41191 ; RRID:Addgene_41191)
